>Addgene plasmid #158508 | pZA30 | addgene full sequence | sequence record 309675 | Addgene NGS Result
GGGACACGAAGTGGTTTAAACTATCAGTGTTTGACAGGATATATTGGCGGGTAAACCTAAGAGAAAAGAG
CGTTTATTAGAATAATCGGATATTTAAAAGGGCGTGAAAAGGTTTATCCGTTCGTCCATTTGTATGTGCC
AACCACAGGAACCGTAAAAAGGCCGCGTTGCTGGCGTTTTTCCATAGGCTCCGCCCCCCTGACGAGCATC
ACAAAAATCGACGCTCAAGTCAGAGGTGGCGAAACCCGACAGGACTATAAAGATACCAGGCGTTTCCCCC
TGGAAGCTCCCTCGTGCGCTCTCCTGTTCCGACCCTGCCGCTTACCGGATACCTGTCCGCCTTTCTCCCT
TCGGGAAGCGTGGCGCTTTCTCATAGCTCACGCTGTAGGTATCTCAGTTCGGTGTAGGTCGTTCGCTCCA
AGCTGGGCTGTGTGCACGAACCCCCCGTTCAGCCCGACCGCTGCGCCTTATCCGGTAACTATCGTCTTGA
GTCCAACCCGGTAAGACACGACTTATCGCCACTGGCAGCAGCCACTGGTAACAGGATTAGCAGAGCGAGG
TATGTAGGCGGTGCTACAGAGTTCTTGAAGTGGTGGCCTAACTACGGCTACACTAGAAGGACAGTATTTG
GTATCTGCGCTCTGCTGAAGCCAGTTACCTTCGGAAAAAGAGTTGGTAGCTCTTGATCCGGCAAACAAAC
CACCGCTGGTAGCGGTGGTTTTTTTGTTTGCAAGCAGCAGATTACGCGCAGAAAAAAAGGATCTCAAGAA
GATCCTTTGATCTTTTCTACGGGGTCTGACGCTCAGTGGAACGAAAACTCACGTTAAGGGATTTTGGTCA
TGAGATTATCAAAAAGGATCTTCACCTAGATCCTTTTAAATTAAAAATGAAGTTTTAAATCAATCTAAAG
TATATATGAGTAAACTTGGTCTGACAGCTAAAACAATTCATCCAGTAAAATATAATATTTTATTTTCTCC
CAATCAGGCTTGATCCCCAGTAAGTCAAAAAATAGCTCGACATACTGTTCTTCCCCGATATCCTCCCTGA
TCGACCGGACGCAGAAGGCAATGTCATACCACTTGTCCGCCCTGCCGCTTCTCCCAAGATCAATAAAGCC
ACTTACTTTGCCATCTTTCACAAAGATGTTGCTGTCTCCCAGGTCGCCGTGGGAAAAGACAAGTTCCTCT
TCGGGCTTTTCCGTCTTTAAAAAATCATACAGCTCGCGCGGATCTTTAAATGGAGTGTCCTCTTCCCAGT
TTTCGCAATCCACATCGGCCAGATCGTTATTCAGTAAGTAATCCAATTCGGCTAAGCGGCTGTCTAAGCT
ATTCGTATAGGGACAATCCGATATGTCGATGGAGTGAAAGAGCCTGATGCACTCCGCATACAGCTCGATA
ATCTTTTCAGGGCTTTGTTCATCTTCATACTCTTCCGAGCAAAGGACGCCATCGGCCTCACTCATGAGCA
GATTGCTCCAGCCATCATGCCGTTCAAAGTGCAGGACCTTTGGAACAGGCAGCTTTCCTTCCAGCCATAG
CATCATGTCCTTTTCCCGTTCCACATCATAGGTGGTCCCTTTATACCGGCTGTCCGTCATTTTTAAATAT
AGGTTTTCATTTTCTCCCACCAGCTTATATACCTTAGCAGGAGACATTCCTTCCGTATCTTTTGCGCAGC
GGTATTTTTCGATCAGTTTTTTCAATTCCGGTGATATTCTCATTTTAGCCATACTCTTCCTTTTTCAATA
TTATTGAAGCATTTATCAAGGTTATTGTCTCATGAGCGGATACATATTTGAATGTATTTAGAAAAATAAA
CAAATAGGGGTTCCGCGCACGAATTGGCCAGCGCTGCCATTTTTGGGGTGAGGCCGTTCGCGGCCGAGGG
GCGCAGCCCCTGGGGGGATGGGAGCTCGGTGCCTTGATGTGGGCGCCGGCGGTCGAGTGGCGACGGCGCG
GCTTGTCCGCGCCCTGGTAGATTGCCTGGCCGTAGGCCAGCCATTTTTGAGCGGCCAGCGGCCGCGATAG
GCCGACGCGAAGCGGCGGGGCGTAGGGAGCGCAGCGACCGAAGGGTAGGCGCTTTTTGCAGCTCTTCGGC
TGTGCGCTGGCCAGACAGTTATGCACAGGCCAGGCGGGTTTTAAGAGTTTTAATAAGTTTTAAAGAGTTT
TAGGCGGAAAAATCGCCTTTTTTCTCTTTTATATCAGTCACTTACATGTGTGACCGGTTCCCAATGTACG
GCTTTGGGTTCCCAATGTACGGGTTCCGGTTCCCAATGTACGGCTTTGGGTTCCCAATGTACGTGCTATC
CACAGGAAAGAAGCTTTTTCGACCTTTTTCCCCTGCTAGGGCAATTTGCCCTAGCATCTGCTCCGTACAT
TAGGAACCGGCGGATGCTTCGCCCTCGATCAGGTTGCGGTAGCGCATGACTAGGATCGGGCCAGCCTGCC
CCGCCTCCTCCTTCAAATCGTACTCCGGCAGGTCATTTGACCCGATCAGCTTGCGCACGGTGAAACAGAA
CTTCTTGAACTCTCCGGCGCTGCCACTGCGTTCGTAGATCGTCTTGAACAACCATCTGGCTTCTGCCTTG
CCTGCGGCGCGGCGTGCCAGGCGGTAGAGAAAACGGCCGATGCCGGGATCGATCAAAAAGTAATCGGGGT
GAACCGTCAGCACGTCCGGGTTCTTGCCTTCTGTGATCTCGCGGTACATCCAATCAGCTAGCTCGATCTC
GATGTACTCCGGCCGCCCGGTTTCGCTCTTTACGATCTTGTAGCGGCTAATCAAGGCTTCACCCTCGGAT
ACCGTCACCAGGCGGCCGTTCTTGGCCTTCTTCGTACGCTGCATGGCAACGTGCGTGGTGTTTAACCGAA
TGCAGGTTTCTACCAGGTCGTCTTTCTGCTTTCCGCCATCGGCTCGCCGGCAGAACTTGAGTACGTCCGC
AACGTGTGGACGGAACACGCGGCCGGGCTTGTCTCCCTTCCCTTCCCGGTATCGGTTCATGGATTCGGTT
AGATGGGAAACCGCCATCAGTACCAGGTCGTAATCCCACACACTGGCCATGCCGGCCGGCCCTGCGGAAA
CCTCTACGTGCCCGTCTGGAAGCTCGTAGCGGATCACCTCGCCAGCTCGTCGGTCACGCTTCGACAGACG
GAAAACGGCCACGTCCATGATGCTGCGACTATCGCGGGTGCCCACGTCATAGAGCATCGGAACGAAAAAA
TCTGGTTGCTCGTCGCCCTTGGGCGGCTTCCTAATCGACGACGCACCGGCTGCCGGCGGTTGCCGGGATT
CTTTGCGGATTCGATCAGCGGCCGCTTGCCACGATTCACCGGGGCGTGCTTCTGCCTCGATGCGTTGCCG
CTGGGCGGCCTGCGCGGCCTTCAACTTCTCCACCAGGTCATCACCCAGCGCCGCGCCGATTTGTACCGGG
CCGGATGGTTTGCGACCGCTCACGCCGATTCCTCGGGCTTGGGGGTTCCAGTGCCATTGCAGGGCCGGCA
GACAACCCAGCCGCTTACGCCTGGCCAACCGCCCGTTCCTCCACACATGGGGCATTCCACGGCGTCGGTG
CCTGGTTGTTCTTGATTTTCCATGCCGCCTCCTTTAGCCGCTAAAATTCATCTACTCATTTATTCATTTG
CTCATTTACTCTGGTAGCTGCGCGATGTATTCAGATAGCAGCTCGGTAATGGTCTTGCCTTGGCGTACCG
CGTACATCTTCAGCTTGGTGTGATCCTCCGCCGGCAACTGAAAGTTGACCCGCTTCATGGCTGGCGTGTC
TGCCAGGCTGGCCAACGTTGCAGCCTTGCTGCTGCGTGCGCTCGGACGGCCGGCACTTAGCGTGTTTGTG
CTTTTGCTCATTTTCTCTTTACCTCATTAACTCAAATGAGTTTTGATTTAATTTCAGCGGCCAGCGCCTG
GACCTCGCGGGCAGCGTCGCCCTCGGGTTCTGATTCAAGAACGGTTGTGCCGGCGGCGGCAGTGCCTGGG
TAGCTCACGCGCTGCGTGATACGGGACTCAAGAATGGGCAGCTCGTACCCGGCCAGCGCCTCGGCAACCT
CACCGCCGATGCGCGTGCCTTTGATCGCCCGCGACACGACAAAGGCCGCTTGTAGCCTTCCATCCGTGAC
CTCAATGCGCTGCTTAACCAGCTCCACCAGGTCGGCGGTGGCCCATATGTCGTAAGGGCTTGGCTGCACC
GGAATCAGCACGAAGTCGGCTGCCTTGATCGCGGACACAGCCAAGTCCGCCGCCTGGGGCGCTCCGTCGA
TCACTACGAAGTCGCGCCGGCCGATGGCCTTCACGTCGCGGTCAATCGTCGGGCGGTCGATGCCGACAAC
GGTTAGCGGTTGATCTTCCCGCACGGCCGCCCAATCGCGGGCACTGCCCTGGGGATCGGAATCGACTAAC
AGAACATCGGCCCCGGCGAGTTGCAGGGCGCGGGCTAGATGGGTTGCGATGGTCGTCTTGCCTGACCCGC
CTTTCTGGTTAAGTACAGCGATAACCTTCATGCGTTCCCCTTGCGTATTTGTTTATTTACTCATCGCATC
ATATACGCAGCGACCGCATGACGCAAGCTGTTTTACTCAAATACACATCACCTTTTTAGACGGCGGCGCT
CGGTTTCTTCAGCGGCCAAGCTGGCCGGCCAGGCCGCCAGCTTGGCATCAGACAAACCGGCCAGGATTTC
ATGCAGCCGCACGGCTGATGGGCTGCCTGTATCGAGTGGTGATTTTGTGCCGAGCTGCCGGTCGGGGAGC
TGTTGGCTGGCTGGTGGCAGGATATATTGTGGTGTAAACAAATTGACGCTTAGACAACTTAATAACACAT
TGCGGACGTTTTTAATGTACTGGGGTGGATGCAGTGGGCCCCACTCTGTGTGCCGAATTCGGATCCGGAG
AGCGGAGAATTAAGGGAGTCACGTTATGACCCCCGCCGATGACGCGGGACAAGCCGTTTTACGTTTGGAA
CTGACAGAACCGCAACGTTGAAGGAGCCACTCAGCCGCGGGTTTCTGGAGTTTAATGAGCTAAGCACATA
CGTCAGAAACCATTATTGCGCGTTCAAAAGTCGCCTAAGGTCACTATCAGCTAGCAAATATTTCTTGTCA
AAAATGCTCCACTGACGTTCCATAAATTCCCCTCGGTATCCAATTAGAGTCTCATATTCACTCTCAATCC
AAATAATCTGCACCGGATCTGGATCGTTTCGCATGATTGAACAAGATGGATTGCACGCAGGTTCTCCGGC
CGCTTGGGTGGAGAGGCTATTCGGCTATGACTGGGCACAACAGACAATCGGCTGCTCTGATGCCGCCGTG
TTCCGGCTGTCAGCGCAGGGGCGCCCGGTTCTTTTTGTCAAGACCGACCTGTCCGGTGCCCTGAATGAAC
TCCAGGACGAGGCAGCGCGGCTATCGTGGCTGGCCACGACGGGCGTTCCTTGCGCAGCTGTGCTCGACGT
TGTCACTGAAGCGGGAAGGGACTGGCTGCTATTGGGCGAAGTGCCGGGGCAGGATCTCCTGTCATCTCAC
CTTGCTCCTGCCGAGAAAGTATCCATCATGGCTGATGCAATGCGGCGGCTGCATACGCTTGATCCGGCTA
CCTGCCCATTCGACCACCAAGCGAAACATCGCATCGAGCGAGCACGTACTCGGATGGAAGCCGGTCTTGT
CGATCAGGATGATCTGGACGAAGAGCATCAGGGGCTCGCGCCAGCCGAACTGTTCGCCAGGCTCAAGGCG
CGTATGCCCGACGGCGAGGATCTCGTCGTGACTCATGGCGATGCCTGCTTGCCGAATATCATGGTGGAAA
ATGGCCGCTTTTCTGGATTCATCGACTGTGGCCGGCTGGGTGTGGCGGACCGCTATCAGGACATAGCGTT
GGCTACCCGTGATATTGCTGAAGAGCTTGGCGGCGAATGGGCTGACCGCTTCCTCGTGCTTTACGGTATC
GCCGCTCCCGATTCGCAGCGCATCGCCTTCTATCGCCTTCTTGACGAGTTCTTCTGAGCGGGTCTGGATC
TAGAGTCAAGCAGATCGTTCAAACATTTGGCAATAAAGTTTCTTAAGATTGAATCCTGTTGCCGGTCTTG
CGATGATTATCATATAATTTCTGTTGAATTACGTTAAGCATGTAATAATTAACATGTAATGCATGACGTT
ATTTATGAGATGGGTTTTTATGATTAGAGTCCCGCAATTATACATTTAATACGCGATAGAAAACAAAATA
TAGCGCGCAAACTAGGATAAATTATCGCGCGCGGTGTCATCTATGTTACTAGATCGACGCTGCAAGAATT
CAAGCTTGGAGGAATTCCAATCCCACAAAAATCTGAGCTTAACAGCACAGTTGCTCCTCTCAGAGCAGAA
TCGGGTATTCAACACCCTCATATCAACTACTACGTTGTGTATAACGGTCCACATGCCGGTATATACGATG
ACTGGGGTTGTACAAAGGCGGCAACAAACGGCGTTCCCGGAGTTGCACACAAGAAATTTGCCACTATTAC
AGAGGCAAGAGCAGCAGCTGACGCGTACACAACAAGTCAGCAAACAGACAGGTTGAACTTCATCCCCAAA
GGAGAAGCTCAACTCAAGCCCAAGAGCTTTGCTAAGGCCCTAACAAGCCCACCAAAGCAAAAAGCCCACT
GGCTCACGCTAGGAACCAAAAGGCCCAGCAGTGATCCAGCCCCAAAAGAGATCTCCTTTGCCCCGGAGAT
TACAATGGACGATTTCCTCTATCTTTACGATCTAGGAAGGAAGTTCGAAGGTGAAGGTGACGACACTATG
TTCACCACTGATAATGAGAAGGTTAGCCTCTTCAATTTCAGAAAGAATGCTGACCCACAGATGGTTAGAG
AGGCCTACGCAGCAAGTCTCATCAAGACGATCTACCCGAGTAACAATCTCCAGGAGATCAAATACCTTCC
CAAGAAGGTTAAAGATGCAGTCAAAAGATTCAGGACTAATTGCATCAAGAACACAGAGAAAGACATATTT
CTCAAGATCAGAAGTACTATTCCAGTATGGACGATTCAAGGCTTGCTTCATAAACCAAGGCAAGTAATAG
AGATTGGAGTCTCTAAAAAGGTAGTTCCTACTGAATCTAAGGCCATGCATGGAGTCTAAGATTCAAATCG
AGGATCTAACAGAACTCGCCGTCAAGACTGGCGAACAGTTCATACAGAGTCTTTTACGACTCAATGACAA
GAAGAAAATCTTCGTCAACATGGTGGAGCACGACACTCTGGTCTACTCCAAAAATGTCAAAGATACAGTC
TCAGAAGATCAAAGGGCTATTGAGACTTTTCAACAAAGGATAATTTCGGGAAACCTCCTCGGATTCCATT
GCCCAGCTATCTGTCACTTCATCGAAAGGACAGTAGAAAAGGAAGGTGGCTCCTACAAATGCCATCATTG
CGATAAAGGAAAGGCTATCATTCAAGATCTCTCTGCCGACAGTGGTCCCAAAGATGGACCCCCACCCACG
AGGAGCATCGTGGAAAAAGAAGAGGTTCCAACCACGTCTACAAAGCAAGTGGATTGATGTGACATCTCCA
CTGACGTAAGGGATGACGCACAATCCCACTATCCTTCGCAAGACCCTTCCTCTATATAAGGAAGTTCATT
TCATTTGGAGAGGACACGCTCGAGTATAAGAGCTCATTTTTACAACAATTACCAACAACAACAAACAACA
AACAACATTACAATTACATTTACAATTATCGATACAATGGTGGATGCGGTGGTCACTGTATTCTTGGAGA
AACTTCTGCATGTTCTCACAGAGGAGAGTAGGTTTCTTACTAAATACAGACAGCAGTTTGAAAAACTGAA
GAACGAGCTGCTATTCATGCAAAGCTTTCTCAAAGATGCAGAGAGGCTCAAGAGGAAAAACAACACCCTT
AAAGGAGTCATGTCCTGTTTGCGAGACTTAATCTTTGAAGCTGAAGAGATACTTGAGGACTGCCAGAATC
AATCTGCAGATAGCGATCGGGCTACTACATGCTTCCATCCTAAAAGGCTCTCTCTTCGCCATCAAACTGG
GAAGTGCCTTGCTAAAATCAATGACAGAATCTCGGAGATAAAGCAAAACATTTCAACATATCTTGGAGTA
CCACTTCTCGAAGAAGGAAGTATGGAGGCACACAATAATCTAATGTCAAGATGGACTTCTTCCCTTTATG
ACCACACTCAGGTAGTTGGTTTGGAAGGTGACACTGAGAAGATAAAGGATTGGCTATTTGAAGCAAGAGA
TGGTTTACTTACCATTGCATTTGTGGGTATGGGAGGACTTGGTAAAACCACTCTTGCTCAGAAAGTTTTC
AATGACAAAAGGGTGGAGGATCACTTGGAGAGGAGGATTTGGGTGTCTGTTTCTCAAACATTTACTGAGG
AACAAGTCATGAGAAGCATATTGAGGAGTTTAGGAGATGCATGTGTTGGTGATGACCAGTGTGAACTGTT
AAGAAAAATAAACCAGTACCTTTTGGGAAAGAGGTTTTTGATTGTTATGGATGATGTTTGGAGCTGGGAC
AATGCCTGGTGGCAAAAAATCTATACTGGACTGCCCAAAGGAAATGGGAGCACTGTTATTGTAACAACGA
GAAATGAGCTAGTCGCTCGCAAGATGGGAGTTACAGAAGCAAGAATACATTGGCCAAAATTCCTCAATGA
GCACTACAGTTGGTTACTATTCCGGAAGATTGCATTTGCAGGAAGTGCAGGTGAATGCCATTTCCCCGAG
TTGGAGGACGTGGGAAAGGAGATTGTGGAAAAATGCAAGGGACTTCCTTTAGCAATCAAAGCAGTAGGAG
GAGTGATGCTTTGCAAGCCATCTTACTATCACGAATGGAGGCGTATTTCAAATCATTTCCGTGATGAATT
GAAAGAAAATGATGACTCAGTGATGGCCTCACTACAGTTGAGCTATGATGAACTCCCTCCTTACTTGAAA
TCCTGTTTCCTCTGTTTTTCACTCTTTCCTGAGGATTGTGTCATACCAAAAGACCAACTGATCCGTTGGT
GGATTGGAGAAGGTTTCATACCTCTGAGAAGTGGTAGGTTATCGACTGAAGTGGGAGAAGATTGTTTCTC
ACAACTATCCAATCGGTGTTTGATAGAAGTTGTTGATAAGGCTTACAATGGTGTGATCCACACATGCAAA
ATGCATGTTATGGTTCGTGACTTGGTGATCAAATTAGCCGAGGATGATGCATTTTTCACCCCAGCTGATG
CAACTTGTCGGCATTTGGGTATTAAGAGTGAGATGAATTGGAAGCAACTATTGAGCAATCAAAAATTACG
AGCACTGCTAACAACCACCAAGAGTGGTGAAGTTAACAAAATCCATTCCGACATTGCCAAGAAGCTGTGC
AAGAGTCGACACCTCCAAGTATTGGATCTGTCAAAATCAATTTTCGATGTGCCTCTTTCAAGTTTGTTGG
AAGGAATTGGATCTGCTAAGCAGCTCACTTATCTCAGTTTAAGCAATACACATCCAATGATTGGAGTTCC
AGCTTCCATATCCAAGCTTGAAAAATTACAGATTTTGGATTTCAGCTATTGCCAAAATATGAAAATGCTC
CCCTCTTGCGTTCTGACATTTGAGGAACTTGCTGTTTTGGATGTGAACAACTGTGGTTCCCTTGAGTACC
TTCCAAAAGGATTAAGTAGGCTTTCCAATCTTCAAGTATTGCTTGGGTTTAAGCCTGCAAAATTAAGCCA
ACCAGGAGGTTGTCGTATTGCTGAGCTCAGAAGCCTGACTCGACTCAGAACTCTCAGTTTAAGACTAACC
GAAAATGAGGAGATTGGAGACGATGAGGGGAACGCACTGGTAGATCTCCAAGAACTTCAATTTTTAACAA
TAAGTTGCTTTGGCAGTCAAGATAATGGACTTGCGACAAAACTTGGTAGACTTTATCCTCCACGACAACT
CCACGAGCTGATTCTCAAATTTTATCCAAGTAAGACAAGTCCTGAATGGCTTAACCCCAATCTCTCCCCC
ATGTTGCGATATTTATCAATCATCTCTGGTGATATTACACAAATGCACGAGAACTTCTGGGGTGATGGTA
GTACTGCTTGGAAAATTGAGGGCTTAATGTTGGAATCTTTATCGGATTTGAGATTGGAATGGTCAGCAAT
GCATCAAGTCATGCCTTCGTTAAGAATACTCAAGGTTAGCTGGTGCCCTGAGTTGGAGTCATTTCCAATT
GAAGATGCAGGGTTTAGAGGGGGTCTATGGAAGAAGGAAGAACATAGGAACGGTTCGGAACAAAAGTTGA
TCTCTGAAGAGGACCTTGAGCAGAAATTGATCTCTGAGGAAGATCTTGAGCAGAAGCTTATCTCAGAGGA
GGATTTGGAGCAAAAACTTATTTCTGAAGAGGACCTTTGAGCTTGTCCTGCTTTAATGAGATATGCGAGA
AGCCTATGATCGCATGATATTTGCTTTCAATTCTGTTGTGCACGTTGTAAAAAACCTGAGCATGTGTAGC
TCAGATCCTTACCGCCGGTTTCGGTTCATTCTAATGAATATATCACCCGTTACTATCGTATTTTTATGAA
TAATATTCTCCGTTCAATTTACTGATTGTACCCTACTACTTATATGTACAATATTAAAATGAAAACAATA
TATTGTGCTGAATAGGTTTATAGCGACATCTATGATAGAGCGCCACAATAACAAACAATTGCGTTTTATT
ATTACAAATCCAATTTTAAAAAAAGCGGCAGAACCGGTCAAACCTAAAAGACTGATTACATAAATCTTAT
TCAAATTTCAAAAGTGCCCCAGGGGCTAGTATCTACGACACACCGAGCGGCGAACTAATAACGCTCACTG
AAGGGAACTCCGGTTCCCCGCCGGCGCGCATGGGTGAGATTCCTTGAAGTTGAGTATTGGCCGTCCGCTC
TACCGAAAGTTACGGGCACCATTCAACCCGGTCCAGCACGGCGGCCGGGTAACCGACTTGCTGCCCCGAG
AATTATGCAGCATTTTTTTGGTGTATGTGGGCCCCAAATGAAGTGCAGGTCAAACCTTGACAGTGACGAC
AAATCGTTGGGCGGGTCCAGGGCGAATTTTGCGACAACATGTCGAGGCTCAGCAGGACCGCTACTAGAGG
ATGCACATGTGACCGA
Features (pLannotate 1.2.2; 19 found; start..end, strand, type, name):
     32..56      +  misc_feature   RB T-DNA repeat: right border repeat from nopaline C58 T-DNA
    179..767     -  rep_origin     ori: high-copy-number ColE1/pMB1/pBR322/pUC origin of replication
    938..1732    -  CDS            KanR: aminoglycoside phosphotransferase; aphA-3; confers resistance to kanamycin
   1733..1837    -  promoter       AmpR promoter: bla
   1854..1914    -  rep_origin     oriV (fragment): incP origin of replication
   2120..2314    -  rep_origin     pVS1 oriV: origin of replication for the Pseudomonas plasmid pVS1 (Heeb et al., 2000)
   2380..3453    -  CDS            pVS1 RepA: replication protein from the Pseudomonas plasmid pVS1 (Heeb et al., 2000)
   3882..4511    -  CDS            pVS1 StaA: stability protein from the Pseudomonas plasmid pVS1 (Heeb et al., 2000)
   4775..4799    +  misc_feature   LB T-DNA repeat: left border repeat from nopaline C58 T-DNA
   5009..5192    +  promoter       NOS promoter: nopaline synthase promoter NOS promoter
   5213..6004    +  CDS            neo: KKA2_KLEPN - Also known as kan, nptII. Experimental evidence at protein level: Swiss-Prot protein existence level 1. Resistance to kanamycin, neomycin, paromomycin, ribostamycin, butirosin and gentamicin B. From Klebsiella pneumoniae.
   6033..6285    +  terminator     NOS terminator: nopaline synthase terminator and poly(A) signal
   6311..7117    +  CDS            IBMP_CAMVB (fragment): Experimental evidence at protein level: Swiss-Prot protein existence level 1. Enhances the ribosomal termination-reinitiation event leading to the translation of major open reading frames on the polycistronic viral RNAs. From Cauliflower mosaic virus (strain Bari 1) (CaMV).
   7301..7646    +  promoter       CaMV 35S promoter: strong constitutive promoter from cauliflower mosaic virus
   7598..7644    +  promoter       minimal CaMV 35S promoter: minimal 35S promoter from cauliflower mosaic virus
   7675..7728    +  misc_feature   TMV Ω: translational enhancer from the tobacco mosaic virus 5'-leader sequence (Gallie et al., 1988)
   7737..10256   +  CDS            RPP13L4: R13L4_ARATH - Also known as ZAR1 From Arabidopsis thaliana (Mouse-ear cress).
  10278..10300   +  CDS            13xMyc (fragment): 13 tandem Myc epitope tags
  10408..11115   +  terminator     OCS terminator: octopine synthase terminator
