[The description below was written by a language model from this plasmid's Addgene catalogue record and pLannotate feature annotations shown in this document.]
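Description:
pZA30 is a binary T-DNA plasmid for plant expression, built on the Golden Gate-compatible pICH86988 backbone and intended for in planta expression, with T-DNA borders and a broad-host-range replicon of the kind used for Agrobacterium-mediated delivery. Outside the T-DNA borders it carries a high-copy ColE1/pUC-type origin for propagation in E. coli, the pVS1 origin with its RepA replication and StaA stability genes, which allow maintenance in Agrobacterium, and a bacterial kanamycin resistance gene (aphA-3 type) driven by the bla promoter. A short incP oriV fragment is also annotated.

Between the nopaline-type left and right border repeats lie two cassettes. The first is a plant selection marker: nptII (neo) under the nopaline synthase promoter and terminator, giving kanamycin resistance in transformed plant tissue. The second is the payload, in which the CaMV 35S promoter followed by the TMV Ω translational enhancer drives the Nicotiana benthamiana ZAR1 coding sequence carrying the D481V substitution, fused at its C terminus to a 4xMyc epitope tag and terminated by the octopine synthase terminator. The automated annotation labels this open reading frame by its Arabidopsis homologue (RPP13L4/ZAR1) and detects only a fragment of a Myc repeat, but the catalogue entry identifies the insert as the N. benthamiana gene with four Myc copies. The CaMV protein fragment annotated upstream of the 35S promoter most likely reflects the viral sequence that naturally precedes that promoter, not an expressed gene.

ZAR1 is an NLR immune receptor that assembles into a resistosome. The record does not state the functional effect of D481V. The plasmid belongs to a vector set for studying the ZAR1 resistosome in N. benthamiana, and the Myc tag allows immunodetection of the protein.
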