Addgene plasmid #158508: pZA30
Purpose: In planta gene expression of Golden gate compatible N. benthamiana ZAR1 D481V-4xMyc. Km plant selection marker.
Depositing lab: Sophien Kamoun. Depositing organization: Sainsbury Laboratory, Norwich. Publication: A vector system for fast-forward studies of the HOPZ-ACTIVATED RESISTANCE1 (ZAR1) resistosome in the model plant Nicotiana benthamiana. Harant A, Pai H, Sakai T, Kamoun S, Adachi H. Plant Physiol. 2022 Jan 20;188(1):70-80. doi: 10.1093/plphys/kiab471. PubMed 34633454.
Backbone
  Vector backbone: pICH86988
  Backbone manufacturer: https://www.addgene.org/48076/
  Vector type: Plant Expression
Growth in bacteria
  Bacterial resistance: Kanamycin, 50 μg/mL
  Growth temperature: 37°C
  Growth strain: DH5alpha
  Copy number: High Copy
Gene/Insert
  Gene/Insert name: ZAR1-4xMyc
  Species: N. benthamiana
  Mutation: D481V
  Tag / fusion protein: 4xMyc (C terminal on insert)
  Cloning method: Restriction Enzyme; 5′ cloning site Unknown (unknown if destroyed)
Terms and licenses: Academic/Nonprofit Terms; Industry Terms: Not Available to Industry
How to cite: pZA30 was a gift from Sophien Kamoun (Addgene plasmid # 158508 ; http://n2t.net/addgene:158508 ; RRID:Addgene_158508)
